>Addgene plasmid #29584 | mCherryC1-PIPKI{gamma}661 | depositor full sequence | sequence record 12988 | Author sequence
TAGTTATTAATAGTAATCAATTACGGGGTCATTAGTTCATAGCCCATATATGGAGTTCCGCGTTACATAA
CTTACGGTAAATGGCCCGCCTGGCTGACCGCCCAACGACCCCCGCCCATTGACGTCAATAATGACGTATG
TTCCCATAGTAACGCCAATAGGGACTTTCCATTGACGTCAATGGGTGGAGTATTTACGGTAAACTGCCCA
CTTGGCAGTACATCAAGTGTATCATATGCCAAGTACGCCCCCTATTGACGTCAATGACGGTAAATGGCCC
GCCTGGCATTATGCCCAGTACATGACCTTATGGGACTTTCCTACTTGGCAGTACATCTACGTATTAGTCA
TCGCTATTACCATGGTGATGCGGTTTTGGCAGTACATCAATGGGCGTGGATAGCGGTTTGACTCACGGGG
ATTTCCAAGTCTCCACCCCATTGACGTCAATGGGAGTTTGTTTTGGCACCAAAATCAACGGGACTTTCCA
AAATGTCGTAACAACTCCGCCCCATTGACGCAAATGGGCGGTAGGCGTGTACGGTGGGAGGTCTATATAA
GCAGAGCTGGTTTAGTGAACCGTCAGATCCGCTAGCGCCACCATGGTGAGCAAGGGCGAGGAGGATAACA
TGGCCATCATCAAGGAGTTCATGCGCTTCAAGGTGCACATGGAGGGCTCCGTGAACGGCCACGAGTTCGA
GATCGAGGGCGAGGGCGAGGGCCGCCCCTACGAGGGCACCCAGACCGCCAAGCTGAAGGTGACCAAGGGT
GGCCCCCTGCCCTTCGCCTGGGACATCCTGTCCCCTCAGTTCATGTACGGCTCCAAGGCCTACGTGAAGC
ACCCCGCCGACATCCCCGACTACTTGAAGCTGTCCTTCCCCGAGGGCTTCAAGTGGGAGCGCGTGATGAA
CTTCGAGGACGGCGGCGTGGTGACCGTGACCCAGGACTCCTCCCTGCAGGACGGCGAGTTCATCTACAAG
GTGAAGCTGCGCGGCACCAACTTCCCCTCCGACGGCCCCGTAATGCAGAAGAAGACCATGGGCTGGGAGG
CCTCCTCCGAGCGGATGTACCCCGAGGACGGCGCCCTGAAGGGCGAGATCAAGCAGAGGCTGAAGCTGAA
GGACGGCGGCCACTACGACGCTGAGGTCAAGACCACCTACAAGGCCAAGAAGCCCGTGCAGCTGCCCGGC
GCCTACAACGTCAACATCAAGTTGGACATCACCTCCCACAACGAGGACTACACCATCGTGGAACAGTACG
AACGCGCCGAGGGCCGCCACTCCACCGGCGGCATGGACGAGCTGTACAAGAGATCTATGGAGCTAGAGGT
GCCGGACGAGGCGGAGAGCGCCGAAGCGGGGGCCGTGACGGCGGAAGCGGCCTGGTCTGCGGAGAGTGGG
GCGGCGGCAGGTATGACCCAGAAGAAGGCTGGCCTTGCAGAGGCCCCCTTGGTGACAGGGCAGCCAGGCC
CTGGCCATGGGAAGAAGCTGGGCCACCGAGGCGTGGATGCGTCGGGAGAGACTACGTATAAGAAGACCAC
CTCGTCCACCCTGAAGGGCGCCATCCAGCTGGGGATCGGGTACACGGTGGGCAACCTGAGCTCTAAGCCG
GAGCGGGACGTGCTCATGCAGGACTTCTACGTGATGGAGAGCATCTTCTTCCCCAGTGAAGGGAGCAACT
TCACCCCTGCCCACCACTTCCAGGATTTCCGCTTCAAGACCTATGCACCTGTTGCCTTCCGCTACTTCCG
GGAGCTCTTTGGCATCCGTCCAGATGACTATTTGTACTCCCTGTGCAATGAGCCACTCATCGAGCTCTCC
AACCCCGGGGCCAGCGGCTCTGTCTTCTACGTCACCAGCGACGACGAGTTCATCATCAAGACTGTCATGC
ACAAGGAGGCAGAGTTCCTGCAGAAGCTGCTGCCTGGCTACTACATGAATCTCAACCAGAACCCACGGAC
GCTGCTGCCCAAGTTCTATGGGCTGTACTGCGTGCAGTCTGGTGGCAAGAACATCCGCGTGGTGGTCATG
AACAATGTGCTGCCCCGTGTCGTCAAAATGCACCTTAAGTTCGACCTCAAGGGCTCCACGTACAAGCGCA
GGGCCAGCAAGAAGGAGAAGGAGAAGAGCCTGCCCACCTACAAGGACCTGGACTTCATGCAGGACATGCC
CGAGGGGCTGCTGCTGGACTCCGACACCTTTGGCGCCCTGGTCAAGACGCTGCAGCGAGACTGCCTGGTG
CTGGAGAGCTTCAAGATAATGGACTACAGCCTGCTGCTGGGCGTGCACAACATCGATCAGCAGGAGCGAG
AGCGCCAGGCCGAGGGCGCCCAGAGCAAGGCGGATGAGAAGCGGCCCGTGGCCCAGAAGGCTCTGTATTC
CACGGCCATGGAGTCTATCCAGGGCGGAGCTGCCCGTGGGGAGGCCATTGAGACAGATGACACGATGGGT
GGGATTCCAGCAGTGAATGGGCGCGGGGAGCGACTGCTCCTCCACATCGGGATCATTGATATTCTGCAGT
CCTACAGGTTCATCAAGAAGTTAGAACACACCTGGAAGGCCCTCGTCCATGATGGGGACACTGTCTCAGT
CCACCGGCCCAGCTTCTATGCAGAGCGCTTCTTCAAGTTCATGAGCAGCACGGTGTTCCGGAAGAGTTCC
TCCCTGAAGTCCTCTCCATCCAAGAAAGGACGTGGTGCCCTGCTGGCGGTCAAACCCCTGGGGCCCACTG
CTGCCTTCTCAGCCAGCCAGATCCCCAGCGAGAGAGAGGATGTGCAGTATGACCTGCGGGGGGCCCGCAG
CTACCCCACGCTTGAGGATGAAGGCCGGCCTGACCTCCTGCCCTGCACCCCACCGTCCTTTGAGGAAGCC
ACCACAGCCTCCATCGCCACCACCCTGTCGTCCACCTCCCTCTCCATCCCAGAGCGGTCCCCTTCAGATA
CATCGGAGCAGCCCCGGTACAGGCGGCGCACGCAGTCTTCAGGCCAGGATGGCCGGCCCCAGGAGGAGCC
CCATGCGGAAGACCTGCAGAAGATAACTGTGCAGGTGGAGCCAGTGTGCGGTGTGGGGGTTGTCCCCAAG
GAGGAGGGTGCAGGAGTGGAGGTCCCCCCATGTGGGGCATCGGCTGCAGCCTCTGTGGAAATAGACGCTG
CCAGCCAGGCCTCAGAGCCTGCCAGCCAGGCCTCAGATGAGGAGGATGCACCCTCTACAGACATCTATTT
TCCCACCGACGAGAGGAGCTGGGTGTACTCCCCGCTTCACTATAGCGCGCGGCCCGCCTCCGACGGCGAG
AGCGACACATAAGGTACCGCGGGCCCGGGATCCACCGGATCTAGATAACTGATCATAATCAGCCATACCA
CATTTGTAGAGGTTTTACTTGCTTTAAAAAACCTCCCACACCTCCCCCTGAACCTGAAACATAAAATGAA
TGCAATTGTTGTTGTTAACTTGTTTATTGCAGCTTATAATGGTTACAAATAAAGCAATAGCATCACAAAT
TTCACAAATAAAGCATTTTTTTCACTGCATTCTAGTTGTGGTTTGTCCAAACTCATCAATGTATCTTAAC
GCGTAAATTGTAAGCGTTAATATTTTGTTAAAATTCGCGTTAAATTTTTGTTAAATCAGCTCATTTTTTA
ACCAATAGGCCGAAATCGGCAAAATCCCTTATAAATCAAAAGAATAGACCGAGATAGGGT
[37 nt withheld, positions 3701-3737]
AAAGAACGTGGACTCCAACGTCAAAGG
[49 nt withheld, positions 3765-3813]
T
[91 nt withheld, positions 3815-3905]
G
[124 nt withheld, positions 3907-4030]
CAGGTGGCACTTTTCGGGGAAATGTGCGCGGAACCCCTATTTGTTTATTTTTCTAAATACATTCAAATAT
GTATCCGCTCATGAGACAATAACCCTGATAAATGCTTCAATAATATTGAAAAAGGAAGAGTCCTGAGGCG
GAAAGAACCAGCTGTGGAATGTGTGTCAGTTAGGGTGTGGAAAGTCCCCAGGCTCCCCAGCAGGCAGAAG
TATGCAAAGCATGCATCTCAATTAGTCAGCAACCAGGTGTGGAAAGTCCCCAGGCTCCCCAGCAGGCAGA
AGTATGCAAAGCATGCATCTCAATTAGTCAGCAACCATAGTCCCGCCCCTAACTCCGCCCATCCCGCCCC
TAACTCCGCCCAGTTCCGCCCATTCTCCGCCCCATGGCTGACTAATTTTTTTTATTTATGCAGAGGCCGA
GGCCGCCTCGGCCTCTGAGCTATTCCAGAAGTAGTGAGGAGGCTTTTTTGGAGGCCTAGGCTTTTGCAAA
GATCGATCAAGAGACAGGATGAGGATCGTTTCGCATGATTGAACAAGATGGATTGCACGCAGGTTCTCCG
GCCGCTTGGGTGGAGAGGCTATTCGGCTATGACTGGGCACAACAGACAATCGGCTGCTCTGATGCCGCCG
TGTTCCGGCTGTCAGCGCAGGGGCGCCCGGTTCTTTTTGTCAAGACCGACCTGTCCGGTGCCCTGAATGA
ACTGCAAGACGAGGCAGCGCGGCTATCGTGGCTGGCCACGACGGGCGTTCCTTGCGCAGCTGTGCTCGAC
GTTGTCACTGAAGCGGGAAGGGACTGGCTGCTATTGGGCGAAGTGCCGGGGCAGGATCTCCTGTCATCTC
ACCTTGCTCCTGCCGAGAAAGTATCCATCATGGCTGATGCAATGCGGCGGCTGCATACGCTTGATCCGGC
TACCTGCCCATTCGACCACCAAGCGAAACATCGCATCGAGCGAGCACGTACTCGGATGGAAGCCGGTCTT
GTCGATCAGGATGATCTGGACGAAGAGCATCAGGGGCTCGCGCCAGCCGAACTGTTCGCCAGGCTCAAGG
CGAGCATGCCCGACGGCGAGGATCTCGTCGTGACCCATGGCGATGCCTGCTTGCCGAATATCATGGTGGA
AAATGGCCGCTTTTCTGGATTCATCGACTGTGGCCGGCTGGGTGTGGCGGACCGCTATCAGGACATAGCG
TTGGCTACCCGTGATATTGCTGAAGAGCTTGGCGGCGAATGGGCTGACCGCTTCCTCGTGCTTTACGGTA
TCGCCGCTCCCGATTCGCAGCGCATCGCCTTCTATCGCCTTCTTGACGAGTTCTTCTGAGCGGGACTCTG
GGGTTCGAAATGACCGACCAAGCGACGCCCAACCTGCCATCACGAGATTTCGATTCCACCGCCGCCTTCT
ATGAAAGGTTGGGCTTCGGAATCGTTTTCCGGGACGCCGGCTGGATGATCCTCCAGCGCGGGGATCTCAT
GCTGGAGTTCTTCGCCCACCCTAGGGGGAGGCTAACTGAAACACGGAAGGAGACAATACCGGAAGGAACC
CGCGCTATGACGGCAATAAAAAGACAGAATAAAACGCACGGTGTTGGGTCGTTTGTTCATAAACGCGGGG
TTCGGTCCCAGGGCTGGCACTCTGTCGATACCCCACCGAGACCCCATTGGGGCCAATACGCCCGCGTTTC
TTCCTTTTCCCCACCCCACCCCCCAAGTTCGGGTGAAGGCCCAGGGCTCGCAGCCAACGTCGGGGCGGCA
GGCCCTGCCATAGCCTCAGGTTACTCATATATACTTTAGATTGATTTAAAACTTCATTTTTAATTTAAAA
GGATCTAGGTGAAGATCCTTTTTGATAATCTCATGACCAAAATCCCTTAACGTGAGTTTTCGTTCCACTG
AGCGTCAGACCCCGTAGAAAAGATCAAAGGATCTTCTTGAGATCCTTTTTTTCTGCGCGTAATCTGCTGC
TTGCAAACAAAAAAACCACCGCTACCAGCGGTGGTTTGTTTGCCGGATCAAGAGCTACCAACTCTTTTTC
CGAAGGTAACTGGCTTCAGCAGAGCGCAGATACCAAATACTGTCCTTCTAGTGTAGCCGTAGTTAGGCCA
CCACTTCAAGAACTCTGTAGCACCGCCTACATACCTCGCTCTGCTAATCCTGTTACCAGTGGCTGCTGCC
AGTGGCGATAAGTCGTGTCTTACCGGGTTGGACTCAAGACGATAGTTACCGGATAAGGCGCAGCGGTCGG
GCTGAACGGGGGGTTCGTGCACACAGCCCAGCTTGGAGCGAACGACCTACACCGAACTGAGATACCTACA
GCGTGAGCTATGAGAAAGCGCCACGCTTCCCGAAGGGAGAAAGGCGGACAGGTATCCGGTAAGCGGCAGG
GTCGGAACAGGAGAGCGCACGAGGGAGCTTCCAGGGGGAAACGCCTGGTATCTTTATAGTCCTGTCGGGT
TTCGCCACCTCTGACTTGAGCGTCGATTTTTGTGATGCTCGTCAGGGGGGCGGAGCCTATGGAAAAACGC
CAGCAACGCGGCCTTTTTACGGTTCCTGGCCTTTTGCTGGCCTTTTGCTCACATGTTCTTTCCTGCGTTA
TCCCCTGATTCTGTGGATAACCGTATTACCGCCATGCAT
Features (pLannotate 1.2.2; 15 found; start..end, strand, type, name):
     61..364     +  enhancer       CMV enhancer: human cytomegalovirus immediate early enhancer
    365..568     +  promoter       CMV promoter: human cytomegalovirus (CMV) immediate early promoter
    603..1310    +  CDS            mCherry: mCherry is a basic (constitutively fluorescent) red fluorescent protein published in 2004, derived from Discosoma sp.. It is reported to be a very rapidly-maturing monomer with low acid sensitivity.
   1317..3299    +  CDS            Pip5k1c: PI51C_MOUSE - Also known as Kiaa0589. Experimental evidence at protein level: Swiss-Prot protein existence level 1. Catalyzes the phosphorylation of phosphatidylinositol 4- phosphate (PtdIns(4)P/PI4P) to form phosphatidylinositol 4,5- bisphosphate (PtdIns(4,5)P2/PIP2), a lipid second messenger that regulates several cellular processes such as signal transduction, vesicle trafficking, actin cytoskeleton dynamics, cell adhesion, and cell motility (PubMed:9535851, PubMed:14741049, PubMed:20622009, PubMed:22942276). PtdIns(4,5)P2 can directly act as a second messenger or can be utilized as a precu
   3303..3328    +  misc_feature   MCS (fragment): multiple cloning site
   3340..3424    +  CDS            large T antigen (fragment): large T antigen from SV40 (simian virus 40)
   3447..3568    +  polyA_signal   SV40 poly(A) signal: SV40 polyadenylation signal
   3602..4030    -  rep_origin     f1 ori (sequence partly withheld): f1 bacteriophage origin of replication; arrow indicates direction of (+) strand synthesis
   4057..4161    +  promoter       AmpR promoter: bla
   4163..4520    +  promoter       SV40 promoter: SV40 enhancer and early promoter
   4555..5349    +  CDS            NeoR/KanR: aminoglycoside phosphotransferase from Tn5; aph(3')-II (or nptII); confers resistance to neomycin, kanamycin, and G418 (Geneticin®)
   5370..5522    +  CDS            ble (fragment): BLE_KLEPN - Experimental evidence at protein level: Swiss-Prot protein existence level 1. Binding protein with a strong affinity to the bleomycin family of antibiotics. Binds to CL990; an antimitotic-antibiotic compound. From Klebsiella pneumoniae.
   5581..5628    +  polyA_signal   HSV TK poly(A) signal: herpes simplex virus thymidine kinase polyadenylation signal (Cole and Stacy, 1985)
   5719..5735    -  polyA_signal   bGH poly(A) signal (fragment): bovine growth hormone polyadenylation signal
   5957..6545    +  rep_origin     ori: high-copy-number ColE1/pMB1/pBR322/pUC origin of replication
