[The description below was written by a language model from this plasmid's Addgene catalogue record and pLannotate feature annotations shown in this document.]
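Description:
mCherryC1-PIPKI{gamma}661 is a mammalian expression plasmid that produces mouse type I gamma phosphatidylinositol phosphate kinase (Pip5k1c, the 661-residue isoform) fused at its N terminus to the monomeric red fluorescent protein mCherry. The backbone, mCherry C1, was made by replacing the EGFP coding sequence of pEGFP-C1 with mCherry, so it retains the usual architecture of that vector family. The roughly 2 kb kinase insert was placed between BglII and KpnI sites in the cloning region just downstream of mCherry, giving a single continuous reading frame. Transcription is driven by the human cytomegalovirus immediate early enhancer and promoter and terminated by the SV40 polyadenylation signal. The full depositor sequence is 6,659 nt, consistent with the stated backbone and insert sizes.

In bacteria, the plasmid is maintained at high copy number through a pUC-type ColE1 origin and selected with kanamycin. The Tn5 NeoR/KanR gene sits behind tandem bacterial (bla) and SV40 early promoters and is followed by an HSV TK polyadenylation signal, so the same marker can confer G418 resistance in mammalian cells. An f1 origin is also present. The short annotated fragments of large T antigen, ble and the bGH poly(A) signal appear to be residual backbone sequence or partial matches rather than functional elements.

The encoded enzyme phosphorylates PI4P to generate PI(4,5)P2, a lipid messenger involved in actin dynamics, adhesion and cell motility. The red fusion allows the kinase to be localised in living or fixed cells. The associated publication concerns its role as a uropod component regulating rear retraction during neutrophil chemotaxis.
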