Addgene plasmid #29584: mCherryC1-PIPKI{gamma}661
Depositing lab: Anna Huttenlocher. Depositing organization: University of Wisconsin, Madison. Publication: Type Igamma PIP kinase is a novel uropod component that regulates rear retraction during neutrophil chemotaxis. Lokuta MA, Senetar MA, Bennin DA, Nuzzi PA, Chan KT, Ott VL, Huttenlocher A. Mol Biol Cell. 2007 Dec . 18(12):5069-80. 10.1091/mbc.e07-05-0428 PubMed 17928408.
Backbone
  Vector backbone: mCherry C1
  Backbone size w/o insert (bp): 4673
  Vector type: Mammalian Expression
Growth in bacteria
  Bacterial resistance: Kanamycin, 50 μg/mL
  Growth temperature: 37°C
  Growth strain: DH5alpha
  Growth instructions: DH5 alpha
  Copy number: High Copy
Gene/Insert
  Gene/Insert name: phosphatidylinositol phosphate kinase type I gamma (alt name: PIPKI gamma 661)
  Species: M. musculus (mouse)
  Insert size (bp): 1986
  Tag / fusion protein: mCherry (N terminal on insert)
  Cloning method: Restriction Enzyme; 5′ cloning site Bgl II (not destroyed); 3′ cloning site Kpn1 (not destroyed)
  Sequencing primers: 5′ n/a
Resource information
  A portion of this plasmid was derived from a plasmid made by: Ling et al., 2002 gift from Dr. Richard Anderson
Terms and licenses: Academic/Nonprofit Terms; Industry Terms: Not Available to Industry
Depositor comments: pmCherry-C1 was generated by PCR amplification of pRSET-B-mCherry (a generous gift from Dr. Roger Tsien) with primers containing a 5' NheI site and 3' BglII site and subcloning into pEGFP-C1 (Clontech) to replace the enhanced GFP (EGFP) sequence
How to cite: mCherryC1-PIPKI{gamma}661 was a gift from Anna Huttenlocher (Addgene plasmid # 29584 ; http://n2t.net/addgene:29584 ; RRID:Addgene_29584)
