>Addgene plasmid #29584 | mCherryC1-PIPKI{gamma}661 | addgene partial sequence | sequence record 35032 | 29584 with mCherry-F
GGATGTACCCCGAGGACGGCGCCCTGAAGGGCGAGATCAAGCAGAGGCTGAAGCTGAAGGACGGCGGCCA
CTACGACGCTGAGGTCAAGACCACCTACAAGGCCAAGAAGCCCGTGCAGCTGCCCGGCGCCTACAACGTC
AACATCAAGTTGGACATCACCTCCCACAACGAGGACTACACCATCGTGGAACAGTACGAACGCGCCGAGG
GCCGCCACTCCACCGGCGGCATGGACGAGCTGTACAAGAGATCTATGGAGCTAGAGGTGCCGGACGAGGC
GGAGAGCGCCGAAGCGGGGGCCGTGACGGCGGAAGCGGCCTGGTCTGCGGAGAGTGGGGCGGCGGCAGGT
ATGACCCAGAAGAAGGCTGGCCTCGCAGAGGCCCCCTTGGTGACAGGGCAGCCAGGCCCTGGCCATGGGA
AGAAGCTGGGCCACCGAGGCGTGGATGCGTCGGGAGAGACTACGTATAAGAAGACCACCTCGTCCACCCT
GAAGGGCGCCATCCAGCTGGGGATCGGGTACACGGTGGGCAACCTGAGCTCTAAGCCGGAGCGGGACGTG
CTCATGCAGGACTTCTACGTGATGGAGAGCATCTTCTTCCCCAGTGAAGGGAGCAACTTCACCCCTGCCC
ACCACTTCCAGGATTTCCGCTTCAAGACCTATGCACCTGTTGCCTTCCGCTACTTCCGGGAGCTCTTTGG
CATCCGTCCAGATGACTATTTGTACTCCCTGTGCAATGAGCCACTCATCGAGCTCTCCAACCCCGGGGCC
AGCGGCTCTGTCTTCTACGTCACCAGCGACGACGAGTTCATCATCAAGACTGTCATGCACAAGGAGGCAG
AGTTCCTGCAGAAGCTGCTGCCTGGCTACTACATGAATCTCAACCAGAACCCACGGACGCTGCTGCCCAA
GTTCTATGGGCTGTACTGCGTGCAGTCTGGTGGCAAGAACATCCGCG
